>Addgene plasmid #57458 | mEos3.2-H2B-C-10 | depositor partial sequence | sequence record 88591 | insert sequence
GATCCGCTAGCGCTACCGGTCGCCACCATGAGTGCGATTAAGCCAGACATGAAGATCAAACTCCGTATGG
AAGGCAACGTAAACGGGCACCACTTTGTGATCGACGGAGATGGTACAGGCAAGCCTTTTGAGGGAAAACA
GAGTATGGATCTTGAAGTCAAAGAGGGCGGACCTCTGCCTTTTGCCTTTGATATCCTGACCACTGCATTC
CATTACGGCAACAGGGTATTCGCCAAATATCCAGACAACATACAAGACTATTTTAAGCAGTCGTTTCCTA
AGGGGTATTCGTGGGAACGAAGCTTGACTTTCGAAGACGGGGGCATTTGCAACGCCAGAAACGACATAAC
AATGGAAGGGGACACTTTCTATAATAAAGTTCGATTTTATGGTACCAACTTTCCCGCCAATGGTCCAGTT
ATGCAGAAGAAGACGCTGAAATGGGAGCCCTCCACTGAGAAAATGTATGTGCGTGATGGAGTGCTGACGG
GTGATATTGAGATGGCTTTGTTGCTTGAAGGAAATGCCCATTACCGATGTGACTTCAGAACTACTTACAA
AGCTAAGGAGAAGGGTGTCAAGTTACCAGGCGCCCACTTTGTGGACCACTGCATTGAGATTTTAAGCCAT
GACAAAGATTACAACAAGGTTAAGCTGTATGAGCATGCTGTTGCTCATTCTGGATTGCCTGACAATGCCA
GACGATCCGGACTCAGATCTGGAGGCTCCGGAGGCCCAGAGCCAGCGAAGTCTGCTCCCGCCCCGAAAAA
GGGCTCCAAGAAGGCGGTGACTAAGGCGCAGAAGAAAGGCGGCAAGAAGCGCAAGCGCAGCCGCAAGGAG
AGCTATTCCATCTATGTGTACAAGGTTCTGAAGCAGGTCCACCCTGACACCGGCATTTCGTCCAAGGCCA
TGGGCATCATGAATTCGTTTGTGAACGACATTTTCGAGCGCATCGCAGGTGAGGCTTCCCGCCTGGCGCA
TTACAACAAGCGCTCGACCATCACCTCCAGGGAGATCCAGACGGCCGTGCGCCTGCTGCTGCCTGGGGAG
TTGGCCAAGCACGCCGTGTCCGAGGGTACTAAGGCCATCACCAAGTACACCAGCGCTAAGTAAGGATCCA
CCGGATCTAGATAACTGATCATAATCAGCCATACCACATTT
