>Addgene plasmid #57458 | mEos3.2-H2B-C-10 | addgene partial sequence | sequence record 128643 | AllEos-F 5'-GGAGAAGGGTGTCAAGTTAC-3'
CATTGAGATTTTAAGCCATGACAAAGATTACAACAAGGTTAAGCTGTATGAGCATGCTGTTGCTCATTCT
GGATTGCCTGACAATGCCAGACGATCCGGACTCAGATCTGGAGGCTCCGGAGGCCCAGAGCCAGCGAAGT
CTGCTCCCGCCCCGAAAAAGGGCTCCAAGAAGGCGGTGACTAAGGCGCAGAAGAAAGGCGGCAAGAAGCG
CAAGCGCAGCCGCAAGGAGAGCTATTCCATCTATGTGTACAAGGTTCTGAAGCAGGTCCACCCTGACACC
GGCATTTCGTCCAAGGCCATGGGCATCATGAATTCGTTTGTGAACGACATTTTCGAGCGCATCGCAGGTG
AGGCTTCCCGCCTGGCGCATTACAACAAGCGCTCGACCATCACCTCCAGGGAGATCCAGACGGCCGTGCG
CCTGCTGCTGCCTGGGGAGTTGGCCAAGCACGCCGTGTCCGAGGGTACTAAGGCCATCACCAAGTACACC
AGCGCTAAGTAAGGATCCACCGGATCTAGATAACTGATCATAATCAGCCATACCACATTTGTAGAGGTTT
TACTTGCTTTAAAAAACCTCCCACACCTCCCCCTGAACCTGAAACATAAAATGAATGCAATTGTTGTTGT
TAACTTGTTTATTGCAGCTTATAATGGTTACAAATAAAGCAATAGCATCACAAATTTCACAAATAAAGCA
TTTTTTTCACTGCATTCTAGTTGTGGTTTGTCCAAACTCATCAATGTATCTTAACGCGTAAATTGTAAGC
GTTAATATTTTGTTAAAATTCGCGTT
