[The description below was written by a language model from this plasmid's Addgene catalogue record.]
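Description:
mEos3.2-H2B-C-10 is a mammalian expression plasmid built on the mEos3.2-C1 backbone (about 4.75 kb without the insert), a C1-style fluorescent protein fusion vector in which the gene of interest is placed downstream of the fluorescent protein coding sequence. It is maintained in E. coli as a high-copy plasmid under kanamycin selection, and it carries a neomycin resistance marker that allows G418 selection of transfected mammalian cells. The record gives no feature table, so the origin of replication and other backbone elements are not itemised. The use of an SV40 polyA reverse sequencing primer suggests an SV40 polyadenylation signal follows the expression cassette.

The payload is human histone H2B (the H2BC11/HIST1H2BJ gene), expressed from the CMV promoter with mEos3.2 fused at its N-terminus. The H2B sequence carries two recorded amino acid substitutions, D26G and V119I. The "10" in the name probably refers to the length of the linker between the two proteins, but the record does not state this.

mEos3.2 is a monomeric green-to-red photoconvertible fluorescent protein. The listed spectral values correspond to its green state (excitation 507 nm, emission 516 nm) and its red, photoconverted state (excitation 572 nm, emission 580 nm). Because H2B is incorporated into nucleosomes, the fusion labels chromatin and serves as a nuclear/histone localization marker. Constructs of this type are typically used for live-cell imaging of nuclei and chromatin, for optical highlighting and tracking of selected populations after photoconversion, and for single-molecule localization microscopy such as PALM.
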