Addgene plasmid #57458: mEos3.2-H2B-C-10
Purpose: Localization: Nucleus/Histones, Excitation: 507 / 572, Emission: 516 / 580
Depositing lab: Michael Davidson. Depositing organization: Florida State University, Tallahassee.
Backbone
  Vector backbone: mEos3.2-C1
  Backbone size w/o insert (bp): 4750
  Vector type: Mammalian Expression
  Selectable markers: Neomycin (select with G418)
Growth in bacteria
  Bacterial resistance: Kanamycin, 50 μg/mL
  Growth temperature: 37°C
  Growth strain: DH5alpha
  Copy number: High Copy
Gene/Insert
  Gene/Insert name: H2B (alt names: Human Histone H2B; NM_021058.3)
  Species: H. sapiens (human)
  Mutation: D26G and V119I in H2B
  Entrez Gene: H2BC11 (a.k.a. H2B/r, H2BFR, H2BJ, HIST1H2BJ)
  Promoter: CMV
  Tag / fusion protein: mEos3.2 (N terminal on backbone)
  Cloning method: Unknown
  Sequencing primers: 5′ CMV-F; 3′ SV40pA-R
Terms and licenses: Academic/Nonprofit Terms; Industry Terms
Depositor comments: . Excitation = 507 / 572; Emission = 516 / 580
How to cite: mEos3.2-H2B-C-10 was a gift from Michael Davidson (Addgene plasmid # 57458 ; http://n2t.net/addgene:57458 ; RRID:Addgene_57458)
